Addgene plasmid #45439: pBbA5k-EPL102
Depositing lab: Aindrila Mukhopadhyay. Depositing organization: Lawrence Berkeley National Laboratory. Publication: Engineering microbial biofuel tolerance and export using efflux pumps. Dunlop MJ, Dossani ZY, Szmidt HL, Chu HC, Lee TS, Keasling JD, Hadi MZ, Mukhopadhyay A. Mol Syst Biol. 2011 May 10;7:487. doi: 10.1038/msb.2011.21. PubMed 21556065.
Backbone
  Vector backbone: pBbA5k
  Vector type: Synthetic Biology
Growth in bacteria
  Bacterial resistance: Kanamycin, 50 μg/mL
  Growth temperature: 37°C
  Growth strain: DH1 with AcrAB knocked out
  Copy number: Low Copy
Gene/Insert
  Gene/Insert name: Shal_2167
  Species: Synthetic
  Insert size (bp): 5892
  Promoter: LacUV5
  Tag / fusion protein: His (C terminal on insert)
  Cloning method: Ligation Independent Cloning
  Sequencing primers: 5′ CAA AAG ATC TTT TAA GAA GGA GAT ATA CAT ATG CCA AGT CAT CTC AGC AGC; 3′ CAG TGG TGA TGG TGA TGA TGT TTA GTA AGT TCT TCG ACT TGT TGC
Resource information
  A portion of this plasmid was derived from a plasmid made by: DSM 17350
Terms and licenses: Academic/Nonprofit Terms; Industry Terms: Not Available to Industry
Depositor comments: Please note that this plasmid may require a unique bacterial strain, so make sure to confirm that you can also obtain the appropriate growth strain. Please contact us or contact our distributors if you have any questions.
How to cite: pBbA5k-EPL102 was a gift from Aindrila Mukhopadhyay (Addgene plasmid # 45439 ; http://n2t.net/addgene:45439 ; RRID:Addgene_45439)
