[The description below was written by a language model from this plasmid's Addgene catalogue record and pLannotate feature annotations shown in this document.]
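Description:
pBbA5k-EPL102 is a bacterial expression plasmid of about 9.5 kb built on the pBbA5k backbone and catalogued as a synthetic biology vector. It replicates in E. coli from a p15A origin, which is compatible with ColE1-type plasmids; the record lists it as low copy. Selection is by kanamycin through the neo (nptII) aminoglycoside phosphotransferase gene, which is followed by a lambda t0 terminator. The annotation also picks up short fragments of an RSF origin, the Tn5 transposase and a tetracycline resistance gene. These appear to be non-functional remnants of the backbone's construction rather than working parts.

The payload is a roughly 5.9 kb insert named Shal_2167, introduced by ligation-independent cloning and carrying a C-terminal His tag. The record lists its species as synthetic and notes derivation from DSM 17350 material. The insert itself is not annotated in the feature table, but it would occupy the large unannotated region between the promoter and the terminators. Expression is driven by the lacUV5 promoter with an adjacent lac operator, and the plasmid supplies its own lacI repressor under the lacI promoter. Transcription is therefore held off until induced with IPTG or lactose. Tandem rrnB T1 and T7Te terminators close the expression unit.

The associated publication concerns engineering microbial biofuel tolerance and export using efflux pumps, which suggests the insert encodes a candidate efflux pump. The record does not describe the gene's function directly. The recommended host is a DH1 strain with AcrAB knocked out, consistent with testing heterologous pumps in a background lacking the native AcrAB efflux system.
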