Features (pLannotate 1.2.2; 13 found; start..end, strand, type, name):
   5943..6014    +  terminator     rrnB T1 terminator: transcription terminator T1 from the E. coli rrnB gene
   6030..6057    +  terminator     T7Te terminator: phage T7 early transcription terminator
   6076..6131    -  rep_origin     RSF ori (fragment): Plasmids containing the RSF 1030 origin of replication can be propagated in E. coli cells that contain additional plasmids with compatible origins.
   6219..6764    -  rep_origin     p15A ori: Plasmids containing the medium-copy-number p15A origin of replication can be propagated in E. coli cells that contain a second plasmid with the ColE1 origin.
   6878..6972    -  terminator     lambda t0 terminator: transcription terminator from phage lambda
   7006..7797    -  CDS            neo: KKA2_KLEPN - Also known as kan, nptII. Experimental evidence at protein level: Swiss-Prot protein existence level 1. Resistance to kanamycin, neomycin, paromomycin, ribostamycin, butirosin and gentamicin B. From Klebsiella pneumoniae.
   7829..7933    -  CDS            tnpA (fragment): TN5P_ECOLX - Also known as tnp. Experimental evidence at protein level: Swiss-Prot protein existence level 1. Mediates transposition of transposon Tn5 by a 'cut and paste' mechanism. First, the monomeric transposase binds the 19 bp inverted DNA repeats flanking the transposon. Then, dimerization of the DNA- bound transposase creates a synaptic DNA complex. After nicking of the first DNA strand, excision of the transposon proceeds through a series of intermediates. The transposase then mediates the insertion of the transposon at a new site by strand transfer. The activity of the wild- type tran
   7948..7969    -  protein_bind   CAP binding site: CAP binding activates transcription in the presence of cAMP. E. coli catabolite activator protein
   7982..9064    -  CDS            lacI: lac repressor; lacI; The lac repressor binds to the lac operator to inhibit transcription in E. coli. This inhibition can be relieved by adding lactose or isopropyl-β-D-thiogalactopyranoside (IPTG).
   9065..9142    -  promoter       lacI promoter: lacI
   9150..9429    -  CDS            TcR (fragment): tetracycline efflux protein; tet; confers resistance to tetracycline
   9453..9483    +  promoter       lac UV5 promoter: E. coli lac promoter with an "up" mutation
   9491..9507    +  protein_bind   lac operator: The lac repressor binds to the lac operator to inhibit transcription in E. coli. This inhibition can be relieved by adding lactose or isopropyl-β-D-thiogalactopyranoside (IPTG). lac repressor encoded by lacI
>Addgene plasmid #45439 | pBbA5k-EPL102 | depositor full sequence | sequence record 64368 | pBbA5k-EPL102 sequence 9547 bps
ATGCCAAGTCATCTCAGCAGCACAGCATTCAAATTAACACTGCTTTTTTCATCCGTGGCATTCATTACTG
GCTGTGAAAACGAGCCTGTGAAAATCACCCCTAAATTAGTCGTTGTTGAAAGAGTATCGACAGCAACAGT
GCCGCTCTATGGCAATTATGTCGGTGTAACAAAGGCCTCGTTGGATGTTGAAGTAAGAGCGAGAGTCGAT
GGCTTTGTTGAAAATAAAACGTTTATTGAAGGTAGTGCGGTTAAAGAAGGGGTGCTACTTTATCGCATCG
ATAATCGTCCTTATGTGGCAGTGGTTAACCGTTTAAGTGCTAATGTTGAATCCCAGCAATCAGCGCTCGA
AAAGGCACAACGTGATGTCGAACGTTTAAAGCCGTTGTATGAGCAAGATGCAGCCAGTCAGTTAGATTTC
GATAATGCGCTGTCGGTTCTGTCGCAAGCAAAATCCAGTGTCGCCGCAAGTAAAGCCGAGCTTGAAGAAG
CAAAACTTGAACTCAGTTATACCGAGATTAAGTCACCCATTAGTGGATTAGTCAGCCGCTCAGAAGTTGA
TATCGGTGCGTTAGTCGGCAGCAGTGGCCAATCGTTATTAACTCGGGTTAAGCAGGTCGATCCTATCTAT
GTCACCTTTAATATGTCGGCGTTAGATTATCTTAATGCGCGTCGCCGCATGACCAGTGATAAAGAGCAAC
AAGCCGCTGAATCAGAAGGTAAAGCTGTTGAAGGTTTCGTAACAATTACATTGCCAGATAACAGTGAGTA
CCGGTATTTGGGTGATGTCGGCTTTACCGATCCTTCTGTCAATCCTGAAACAGGTACTTTTCAGGTAAGA
GCTGAACTACCTAACCCCGATAAAGAGTTACTGCCGGGCCAATATACCAATGTCAGAATTAAGCTCAGTG
AAGTGAGTGATGCAATCGTTATCCCACAAAAAGCCACTCAAGTTGAGCAAGGTGGCGTCTATGTGATGAT
TGTGCTGCCCAATAATAAAGTTGAACGCCGCTTTATTGTGATAAAACATCAAGGTGAAATGGGCGTAGTA
GTACAAAGTGGTTTAAAAGCGGGAGAATTAGTCATTGTCGAAGGCATGCATCGTGTCCGTCATGGACAAC
TGGCTGAGCCGTTAACTGCCGAGCAGTATGATAAAAAAGAGGATGTAAAACAGAAAGAGCAAGCATTGAA
GCAACAAAAGCTTGAGCAGGAACAGGAGGATAACTAATGGCACAGTATTTTGTTAATCGTCCCGTTTTTG
CCAGTGTAATCTCTATTGTCATTGTGCTATTGGGGTTAATTGCGATGTTTCAATTACCCATTGACCAATA
TCCTTACATTACCCCGCCTCAGGTAAAAATATCGGCATCCTATCCCGGTGCAACATCCACTACCGCGGCA
GAATCTGTGGCCACACCGTTAGAGCAAGAGCTTAATGGCCTGCCAAATATGATTTATATGAGCTCTAAGA
GTACCAACTCTGGTAGCTCCAACATCACGATTACGTTTGATGTCGGTACAAACCCTGATCTTGCCGCTGT
TGATGCACAAAACTCAACGCAGCAAGCAACCGGTAGCTTGCCTATTGATGTGCAAACAGAAGGGGTGTCA
GTTTCTAAAGAAGCCTCTGTTGAGCTACTCAAATTAGCATTAACCTCTGAAGATGAGCGTTATGATGAAA
TTTATCTTAGTAACTACGCCACTATTAATATTCAGTCAGCATTAAAACGGATCCCTGGTGTGGGACGAGT
CAGAAATACAGGTGCGCGTAGTTATTCAATGAGAGTGTGGTTAAATCCCGACACAATGGCGGGTTATGGG
CTCACCACGTCAGATGTTATCGATGCGATAAAAGCGCAAAACAAGGAATCGCCAGCGGGCAGTATCGGCT
CACAACCTAATGCAGACACCTTGAGCATGACTCTGCCGATCACCGCAGCCGGTCGAATGAGCAGTGTTCC
GCAGTTTAACGAGATTATTGTTCGTGCAAGCGCCGATGGTTCGATTATTCGCTTGCGTGACATTGCCAAC
ATTGAACTCGGTTCATCCTCTTATACACTCCAGTCACAACTCAATGGTAACAATGCCACCATCTTGCAGG
TTTACTTATTGCCCGGTGCTAATGCGCTAGAAGTCACTAAAAAAGTTAAAGCTGAGATGGCAAAGCTCGC
GCAAAAATTCCCACAAGGGATGAATTGGGAAGTCTTTTTTGATGCCTCCGTGTTTATCGAAAACTCCATA
GATGAGGTGGTAAAAACCTTAGTTGAAGCGCTTATTTTGGTTATTCTTGTGGTGTTCATGTTTTTACAGA
ATATTCGCGCAACACTCATACCCGCCATTGCGGTGCCTGTTTCATTAATTGGCACATTAGCCGCAATGCT
TGCCTTTGGTTTTACCATCAATACTGTGAGTTTGTTAGCGCTAGTGCTGGCAATTGGTATTGTGGTCGAT
GATGCCATTGTTGTGGTTGAAAATGTTGAACGTTTAATGGATGAGAAAGGGCTGAGTTCATCGCAGGCGA
CTAAGGTTGCTATGAAGGAACTGTCTGGTGCGCTTATCGCTACCAGCCTAGTGCTTGCGGCGGTATTTGT
CCCAGTGTCTTTCTTGTCTGGGATCACCGGTATTATGTATCGAGAGTTTGCTGTCGCGATAACGGTTGCG
GTACTGATCTCAACCGTAGTTGCACTGACACTTTCGCCAGCACTTTGTGCGTTATTACTCAAGCCCGGTG
ATAAAGCGACCTCAGGCTTTTTCAAGTGGATGAATGATCGTTTAGACACAGCCACAACTAAGTATGTCAG
ATTGGTGGTGTTAACCAACAAGCACGCTAAACGCAGTTACCTGTTGTTTGCCTTAATGGTGGGCGGTGTG
TACTTAACAATGAGTTCGCTGCCATCGAGCTTTATGCCAGATGAAGATCAGGGTCGATTTTTTATCGATG
TGTCTCTGCCTAATGGGGCAACGGTTAATCGTACTCAAGATGTCCTTAAGAAAGCCGAAGCGACAGTGCT
TGCTCATCCTGCGATAGCTTACTCGTTTACCCTAGCGGGTGAAAACAGACGCTCAGGTTCGAATCAAGCA
AACGGTCAGTTTGAGATCATTCTAAAACCTTGGTCAGATCGCGTTGATAATGATGCAACCGTACAGAAGG
TGATGAACGAGATTAAACAATCACTGCATGATGTGCTCGAGGCTGAATTCAGAATTTATTTACCCTCGGC
AGTCCCAGGTCTTGGTAATGGCTCCGGTGTTGAAATGGAGCTGCAAGATACTTCAGGGAGTAACTTTAAA
GGCTTAATGGAGACCGCTGATGAGCTGGTTGAAGCCTTAAAACTGCAACCTGAGATAGCCACGGCAGGAT
TATCGCTGCAATCTGCAATTCCGCAGTTACACCTTAATGTTGATGAAGCTAAAGCCATGGCCATTGGGGT
TAAGGTGTCTGATATTTATGGCACCATTAAAACATTTACAGACTCATCGACGGTTAATGACTTCAATTTA
TTTGGGCGAGTGTACCGAGTGAAAGTACAAGCAGAAGAGCAGTATCGTCAATTTCCGGATCAAATAGAGG
ATTACCATGTTCGCTCCTCATCGGGCGCTATGGTACCAATTGGTGTATTAGCTGAATCTAATTACTCGGT
AGGGCCAGCAGCAGTCACGCACTACAACATGTTTACTAGCGCTTCGATTAATGCATCTCCTGCACCGGGT
TATGCCTCAGGCGATGTGATCCGCGCTATTGAGCGGGTGGCAAAGCCCATGCTACCTGACGAGTTTAGCT
ATGAGTGGACCGGAATAACCTATCAAGAGGTGCAGTCTGCCAATCAAACGGCTATTGCGGTTACGTTAGC
GATGGTATTTGTGTTCCTGTTTCTCGCTGCGCTTTATGAGAGCTGGACTCTGCCGATAGCGGTATTGCTC
ATCGCCCCCATTGCGATGTTAGGTGCATCTGTGGGGACCTTAGTGAGCGGTATGGAAAGCAATCTCTTTT
TTCAGGTGGCGTTTATCGCACTGATCGGAATGGCGGCAAAAAACTCGATATTGATTGTCGAGTTTGCCAA
CCAATTACATAAAGCAGGTAAGAGCCGACTCGATTCAGCCATTGAGGCGGCTAATATGCGTTTTAGACCG
ATTTTAATGACCTCGTTAGCCTTCATTCTAGGCGTACTTCCACTGGTGTTTTCTGTCGGGCCTGGCGCTG
TCAGTCGGCAAAGTATCTCTATCCCTATTTTATGTGGCATGATTTTCGCGACAACCATTGGCATCATAAT
GGTACCGCTGTTTTTTGTGACAACGGCGGGCTGGGTTCGCTCTAAAATCACCGGCAAAGCCGATACAGAG
GAGGTATCGACTCATGCCTAATCAACTTAACATCACTCAAGCCTATACCAATCATAAGATGACAATCGGT
GGTGTTAACTCGTTTCGAATTAGCACCACAGCATTTTGTGTCGCCTGTGGGATTTTGCTACTTTCTGGTT
GTGCCATGGGGCCAGATTACCAGAGACCAGATCTTGAAATACCGGAACAATTTCACCACGAGTTGCAGCA
AACCGACGAGCAGAACGTTGGCCTCAAGCATTGGCGTGAGTTTTATCTCGATCCTGAGCTACAGGTATTG
ATAGAACATGCTCTTGATCAAAACCTCGATTTAGAGGGAGTGCGCTCAAGACTGTTAGCGGCAAGAGCGG
GGGTAACAGTTACCGACGCTGCACTATTTCCCGTAGTAGGACTTGATGCAAATGGCGAGCGAGCATTAGA
CAGCGCGTTGACCAGTACCGATCCGGTTAAAGAAGATACTTTTTATGTTGCGGGTACTGTTTCGTGGGAA
CTGGATCTTTGGGGAGCGAATCGTCGCAGGAGTGAAGCAGAATTTGCCAATTTCATCTCTTCACAAGAAG
CACTTAATTTAGCCACCATCAGTTTAATCAGTGATGTCGCCAGTCGTTATTATGAATGGCTCGATATTGA
GCAACGTTATCAAATATCGCTTAATACGGTCGAGCTTCGTAAAAAGGAGCGAGATCTTGCCAGACTGCGA
AAACAAAATGGTGTGATATCGGGCCTGCAAGTTAGGCAGGCTGAGGTGGAGTATCAAAGTGCCAGAGTCA
CATTGCCAGATCTTGATTATGAGCGAAGTGAAAAGGCCAATCAGTTGCGGATTTTACTGGGGGAATTTAA
ATATCCCCTTATCCCTAAAACTGAAGCGCAGTTAAAAGCTGAAGGAGCGTTGTTTCCTGACTCATTCGCA
GTGGGGGTTCCATCACAGATGTTGTCACAGCGCCCAGATGTAAAATCCGCAGAGCAAGCTCTTGTTGCAG
CCAATGCCAATGTCGGTGTCGCTAAAACAGCATTCTTTCCTAAATTTACCATTAGCGGCAGCTATGGTTC
TGAATCTGAAAGCCTCAGTGACATATTTGATAGCCAAGGGATCACTTGGTCGCTTTTAGGTGGTATCACC
GCCCCCATTTTCAATGCAGGTAAGATCACTGCTCAATATGATATTGCCCAGGAAGATGCAAAACAGGCGA
TGCTCAGCTATAGAAGTACAGTGCTCGGTGCATACTTTGAAGTGAATGATGCGATGAACAGTTTCAGACG
CTCTGAATTGGCGATTGACGCTCAGCAGGAATTAGTTGTGGCATCAACTGAATATACGCGCTTAGCAACG
TTAAGATACCGAAATGGGGTTTCGAGTTCATTGGATTTGATGGATGCTCAGCGAAGTCTGTTTAGCGCCG
AACTGACTCTGAGTCAGGTGAAACGTGACCAGCTACTGTCGATGATTACACTTTATCGTGCGCTGGGTGG
TGGAGTACTGACCAGTGATGAGATGAAGACTGAACTTGAAAAAACGACTGGCGAGCAACAAGTCGAAGAA
CTTACTAAACATCATCACCATCACCACTGAGGATCCAAACTCGAGTAAGGATCTCCAGGCATCAAATAAA
ACGAAAGGCTCAGTCGAAAGACTGGGCCTTTCGTTTTATCTGTTGTTTGTCGGTGAACGCTCTCTACTAG
AGTCACACTGGCTCACCTTCGGGTGGGCCTTTCTGCGTTTATACCTAGGGATATATTCCGCTTCCTCGCT
CACTGACTCGCTACGCTCGGTCGTTCGACTGCGGCGAGCGGAAATGGCTTACGAACGGGGCGGAGATTTC
CTGGAAGATGCCAGGAAGATACTTAACAGGGAAGTGAGAGGGCCGCGGCAAAGCCGTTTTTCCATAGGCT
CCGCCCCCCTGACAAGCATCACGAAATCTGACGCTCAAATCAGTGGTGGCGAAACCCGACAGGACTATAA
AGATACCAGGCGTTTCCCCCTGGCGGCTCCCTCGTGCGCTCTCCTGTTCCTGCCTTTCGGTTTACCGGTG
TCATTCCGCTGTTATGGCCGCGTTTGTCTCATTCCACGCCTGACACTCAGTTCCGGGTAGGCAGTTCGCT
CCAAGCTGGACTGTATGCACGAACCCCCCGTTCAGTCCGACCGCTGCGCCTTATCCGGTAACTATCGTCT
TGAGTCCAACCCGGAAAGACATGCAAAAGCACCACTGGCAGCAGCCACTGGTAATTGATTTAGAGGAGTT
AGTCTTGAAGTCATGCGCCGGTTAAGGCTAAACTGAAAGGACAAGTTTTGGTGACTGCGCTCCTCCAAGC
CAGTTACCTCGGTTCAAAGAGTTGGTAGCTCAGAGAACCTTCGAAAAACCGCCCTGCAAGGCGGTTTTTT
CGTTTTCAGAGCAAGAGATTACGCGCAGACCAAAACGATCTCAAGAAGATCATCTTATTAATCAGATAAA
ATATTTCTAGATTTCAGTGCAATTTATCTCTTCAAATGTAGCACCTGAAGTCAGCCCCATACGATATAAG
TTGTTACTAGTGCTTGGATTCTCACCAATAAAAAACGCCCGGCGGCAACCGAGCGTTCTGAACAAATCCA
GATGGAGTTCTGAGGTCATTACTGGATCTATCAACAGGAGTCCAAGCGAGCTCTCGAACCCCAGAGTCCC
GCTCAGAAGAACTCGTCAAGAAGGCGATAGAAGGCGATGCGCTGCGAATCGGGAGCGGCGATACCGTAAA
GCACGAGGAAGCGGTCAGCCCATTCGCCGCCAAGCTCTTCAGCAATATCACGGGTAGCCAACGCTATGTC
CTGATAGCGGTCCGCCACACCCAGCCGGCCACAGTCGATGAATCCAGAAAAGCGGCCATTTTCCACCATG
ATATTCGGCAAGCAGGCATCGCCATGGGTCACGACGAGATCCTCGCCGTCGGGCATGCGCGCCTTGAGCC
TGGCGAACAGTTCGGCTGGCGCGAGCCCCTGATGCTCTTCGTCCAGATCATCCTGATCGACAAGACCGGC
TTCCATCCGAGTACGTGCTCGCTCGATGCGATGTTTCGCTTGGTGGTCGAATGGGCAGGTAGCCGGATCA
AGCGTATGCAGCCGCCGCATTGCATCAGCCATGATGGATACTTTCTCGGCAGGAGCAAGGTGAGATGACA
GGAGATCCTGCCCCGGCACTTCGCCCAATAGCAGCCAGTCCCTTCCCGCTTCAGTGACAACGTCGAGCAC
AGCTGCGCAAGGAACGCCCGTCGTGGCCAGCCACGATAGCCGCGCTGCCTCGTCCTGCAGTTCATTCAGG
GCACCGGACAGGTCGGTCTTGACAAAAAGAACCGGGCGCCCCTGCGCTGACAGCCGGAACACGGCGGCAT
CAGAGCAGCCGATTGTCTGTTGTGCCCAGTCATAGCCGAATAGCCTCTCCACCCAAGCGGCCGGAGAACC
TGCGTGCAATCCATCTTGTTCAATCATGCGAAACGATCCTCATCCTGTCTCTTGATCAGATCATGATCCC
CTGCGCCATCAGATCCTTGGCGGCAAGAAAGCCATCCAGTTTACTTTGCAGGGCTTCCCAACCTTACCAG
AGGGCGCCCCAGCTGGCAATTCCGACGTCGGTGCCTAATGAGTGAGCTAACTTACATTAATTGCGTTGCG
CTCACTGCCCGCTTTCCAGTCGGGAAACCTGTCGTGCCAGCTGCATTAATGAATCGGCCAACGCGCGGGG
AGAGGCGGTTTGCGTATTGGGCGCCAGGGTGGTTTTTCTTTTCACCAGTGAGACGGGCAACAGCTGATTG
CCCTTCACCGCCTGGCCCTGAGAGAGTTGCAGCAAGCGGTCCACGCTGGTTTGCCCCAGCAGGCGAAAAT
CCTGTTTGATGGTGGTTAACGGCGGGATATAACATGAGCTGTCTTCGGTATCGTCGTATCCCACTACCGA
GATGTCCGCACCAACGCGCAGCCCGGACTCGGTAATGGCGCGCATTGCGCCCAGCGCCATCTGATCGTTG
GCAACCAGCATCGCAGTGGGAACGATGCCCTCATTCAGCATTTGCATGGTTTGTTGAAAACCGGACATGG
CACTCCAGTCGCCTTCCCGTTCCGCTATCGGCTGAATTTGATTGCGAGTGAGATATTTATGCCAGCCAGC
CAGACGCAGACGCGCCGAGACAGAACTTAATGGGCCCGCTAACAGCGCGATTTGCTGGTGACCCAATGCG
ACCAGATGCTCCACGCCCAGTCGCGTACCGTCTTCATGGGAGAAAATAATACTGTTGATGGGTGTCTGGT
CAGAGACATCAAGAAATAACGCCGGAACATTAGTGCAGGCAGCTTCCACAGCAATGGCATCCTGGTCATC
CAGCGGATAGTTAATGATCAGCCCACTGACGCGTTGCGCGAGAAGATTGTGCACCGCCGCTTTACAGGCT
TCGACGCCGCTTCGTTCTACCATCGACACCACCACGCTGGCACCCAGTTGATCGGCGCGAGATTTAATCG
CCGCGACAATTTGCGACGGCGCGTGCAGGGCCAGACTGGAGGTGGCAACGCCAATCAGCAACGACTGTTT
GCCCGCCAGTTGTTGTGCCACGCGGTTGGGAATGTAATTCAGCTCCGCCATCGCCGCTTCCACTTTTTCC
CGCGTTTTCGCAGAAACGTGGCTGGCCTGGTTCACCACGCGGGAAACGGTCTGATAAGAGACACCGGCAT
ACTCTGCGACATCGTATAACGTTACTGGTTTCACATTCACCACCCTGAATTGACTCTCTTCCGGGCGCTA
TCATGCCATACCGCGAAAGGTTTTGCGCCATTCGATGGTGTCCGGGATCTCGACGCTCTCCCTTATGCGA
CTCCTGCATTAGGAAGCAGCCCAGTAGTAGGTTGAGGCCGTTGAGCACCGCCGCCGCAAGGAATGGTGCA
TGCAAGGAGATGGCGCCCAACAGTCCCCCGGCCACGGGGCCTGCCACCATACCCACGCCGAAACAAGCGC
TCATGAGCCCGAAGTGGCGAGCCCGATCTTCCCCATCGGTGATGTCGGCGATATAGGCGCCAGCAACCGC
ACCTGTGGCGCCGGTGATGCCGGCCACGATGCGTCCGGCGTAGAGGATCGAGATCGTTTAGGCACCCCAG
GCTTTACACTTTATGCTTCCGGCTCGTATAATGTGTGGAATTGTGAGCGGATAACAATTTCAGAATTCAA
AAGATCTTTTAAGAAGGAGATATACAT
