>Addgene plasmid #45439 | pBbA5k-EPL102 | addgene partial sequence | sequence record 65981 | pBbA5c-3 5'-CGTTTTATTTGATGCCTGG-3'
TGGTGATGGTGATGATGTTTAGTAAGTTCTTCGACTTGTTGCTCGCCAGTCGTTTTTTCAAGTTCAGTCT
TCATCTCATCACTGGTCAGTACTCCACCACCCAGCGCACGATAAAGTGTAATCATCGACAGTAGCTGGTC
ACGTTTCACCTGACTCAGAGTCAGTTCGGCGCTAAACAGACTTCGCTGAGCATCCATCAAATCCAATGAA
CTCGAAACCCCATTTCGGTATCTTAACGTTGCTAAGCGCGTATATTCAGTTGATGCCACAACTAATTCCT
GCTGAGCGTCAATCGCCAATTCAGAGCGTCTGAAACTGTTCATCGCATCATTCACTTCAAAGTATGCACC
GAGCACTGTACTTCTATAGCTGAGCATCGCCTGTTTTGCATCTTCCTGGGCAATATCATATTGAGCAGTG
ATCTTACCTGCATTGAAAATGGGGGCGGTGATACCACCTAAAAGCGACCAAGTGATCCCTTGGCTATCAA
ATATGTCACTGAGGCTTTCAGATTCAGAACCATAGCTGCCGCTAATGGTAAATTTAGGAAAGAATGCTGT
TTTAGCGACACCGACATTGGCATTGGCTGCAACAAGAGCTTGCTCTGCGGATTTTACATCTGGGCGCTGT
GACAACATCTGTGATGGAACCCCCACTGCGAATGAGTCAGGAAACAACGCTCCTTCAGCTTTTAACTGCG
CTTCAGTTTTAGGGATAAGGGGATATTTAAATTCCCCCAGTAAAATCCGCAACTGATTGGCCTTTTCACT
TCGCTCATAATCAAGATCTGGCAATGTGACTCTGGCACTTTGATACTCCACCTCAGCCTGCCTACTGC
